>Addgene plasmid #139911 | pBEL1807 | addgene full sequence | sequence record 309767 | Addgene NGS Result
GCCTGCCACCATACCCACGCCGAAACAAGCGCTCATGAGCCCGAAGTGGCGAGCCCGATCTTCCCCATCG
GTGATGTCGGCGATATAGGCGCCAGCAACCGCACCTGTGGCGCCGGTGATGCCGGCCACGATGCGTCCGG
CGTAGAGGATCGAGATCTCGATCCCGCGAAATTAATACGACTCACTATAGGGGAATTGTGAGCGGATAAC
AATTCCCCTCTAGAAATAATTTTGTTTAACTTTGGCCCAGGCGGCCAGGAGGGTCTCACATGCAGGACCG
GGGTAATACCGTCACCATCGACTTTATGTCGGCGGATGGTATTGTTCCAGGCCGTACGCCTGTTCGTTAT
CAGGGCGTTGAAGTCGGAACAGTGCAGGATATCAGCCTCAGCGACGATCTTCGTAAGATTGAAGTCAAGG
TCAGCATCAAGTCCGATATGAAAGATGCGCTGCGCGAAGAGACTCAGTTCTGGCTGGTGACGCCAAAAGC
ATCGTTGGCAGGTGTCTCCGGGCTGGACGCCCTCGTCGGTGGGAACTATATCGGCATGATGCCGGGTAAA
GGTAAAGAGCAGGATCACTTTGTCGCACTCGATACCCAACCGAAATATCGGCTGGACAATGGCGATCTGA
TGATCCACCTGCAAGCCCCCGATCTCGGTTCGCTGAACAGCGGTTCATTGGTCTATTTCCGCAAGATCCC
GGTGGGAAAAGTCTACGACTATGCCATCAATCCCAACAAGCAAGGCGTGGTGATTGATGTCCTGATCGAG
CGGCGTTTTACCGATCTGGTGAAAAAAGGTAGCCGTTTCTGGAACGTTTCCGGCGTTGATGCCAACGTCA
GTATCAGTGGCGCGAAGGTGAAACTGGAAAGCCTGGCGGCAAACGTTAACGGTGCGATTGCCTTCGATTC
ACCAGAAGAGTCGAAACCTGCCGAGGCGGAAGATACCTTTGGTCTGTATGAAGATCTGGCCCACAGCCAG
CGTGGCGTAATAATAAAACTGGAACTGCCGAGTGGGGCCGGATTAACCGCCGACTCGACGCCGTTAATGT
ATCAGGGGCTGGAAGTCGGACAGCTGACTAAACTGGATTTAAATCCTGGTGGTAAAGTCACAGGGGAAAT
GACCGTTGATCCCAGCGTCGTTACCCTGCTTCGTGAAAATACCCGCATCGAATTACGCAACCCGAAATTA
TCCCTTAGCGATGCTAATCTCAGCGCCCTGCTGACCGGCAAAACCTTCGAGCTGGTGCCCGGCGATGGCG
AGCCACGCAAAGAGTTCGTTGTTGTGCCAGGCGAAAAAGCACTGCTGCATGAACCTGATGTTCTGACGCT
GACCCTGACCGCGCCGGAAAGTTACGGTATTGATGCGGGTCAGCCGCTCATTCTTCACGGCGTGCAGGTA
GGCCAGGTTATCGATCGTAAACTCACCAGCAAAGGCGTCACCTTTACCGTCGCCATCGAGCCTCAGCATC
GCGAACTGGTAAAAGGCGATAGCAAATTTGTCGTCAACAGCCGTGTCGATGTGAAGGTGGGGCTGGATGG
CGTTGAGTTTCTCGGTGCCAGCGCCTCAGAATGGATCAATGGCGGGATACGTATTCTGCCGGGCGATAAA
GGTGAGATGAAAGCCAGCTATCCACTGTATGCCAATTTGGAAAAAGCGCTGGAGAACAGCCTTAGCGATT
TACCCACCACAACCGTGAGTTTGAGTGCAGAGACGCTGCCGGATGTGCAGGCAGGATCGGTAGTGCTGTA
CCGTAAATTTGAAGTTGGTGAAGTGATTACCGTGCGTCCGCGAGCTAACGCGTTTGATATCGATCTGCAT
ATTAAGCCGGAGTATCGCAACCTTCTGACCAGCAATAGCGTGTTCTGGGCAGAAGGCGGGGCGAAAGTTC
AGCTGAATGGTAGTGGTCTGACCGTACAGGCATCCCCGCTCTCCAGAGCATTAAAGGGAGCCATTAGCTT
CGACAACCTCAGCGGTGCCAGCGCCAGTCAGCGTAAAGGCGATAAGCGTATTCTGTATGCTTCCGAAACA
GCGGCCCGTGCGGTTGGCGGGCAGATTACGCTTCACGCTTTCGATGCCGGAAAACTGGCGGTCGGGATGC
CAATTCGCTATCTCGGTATTGATATCGGGCAAATCCAGACGCTGGATCTGATTACCGCACGCAATGAAGT
ACAGGCAAAGGCGGTACTTTACCCGGAATATGTCCAGACCTTTGCTCGCGGTGGTACGCGCTTCTCAGTG
GTCACACCGCAAATTTCGGCAGCTGGCGTTGAGCATCTTGATACTATCCTCCAGCCGTATATCAACGTCG
AACCAGGCCGGGGCAATCCTCGCCGCGACTTTGAATTACAAGAGGCCACCATTACTGATTCGCGTTACCT
GGATGGCTTAAGCATTATTGTTGAAGCGCCGGAAGCCGGTTCGTTAGGCATCGGTACGCCTGTGCTGTTC
CGTGGTCTGGAAGTCGGTACGGTTACAGGAATGACGCTGGGGACATTGTCAGATCGCGTGATGATTGCGA
TGCGCATCAGTAAACGCTATCAACACCTGGTGCGTAACAATTCCGTCTTCTGGTTGGCATCGGGTTACAG
TCTGGACTTTGGTCTGACGGGCGGCGTAGTGAAAACCGGCACCTTTAACCAGTTTATCCGTGGCGGCATC
GCCTTCGCCACGCCTCCGGGTACGCCACTGGCACCGAAAGCCCAGGAAGGCAAACACTTCCTGTTGCAGG
AAAGTGAACCGAAAGAGTGGCGTGAATGGGGAACTGCGCTTCCCAAAGGCGAGACCCATCACCACCATCA
CCATTAAGGCCAGGCCGGCCGATCCGGCTGCTAACAAAGCCCGAAAGGAAGCTGAGTTGGCTGCTGCCAC
CGCTGAGCAATAACTAGCATAACCCCTTGGGGCCTCTAAACGGGTCTTGAGGGGTTTTTTGCTGAAAGGA
GGAACTATATCCGGATTGGCGAATGGG
[124 nt withheld, positions 2968-3091]
C
[91 nt withheld, positions 3093-3183]
A
[49 nt withheld, positions 3185-3233]
CCTTTGACGTTGGAGTCCACGTTCTTT
[37 nt withheld, positions 3261-3297]
ACCCTATCTCGGTCTATTCTTTTGATTTATAAGGGATTTTGCCGATTTCGGCCTATTGGTTAAAAAATGA
GCTGATTTAACAAAAATTTAACGCGAATTTTAACAAAATATTAACGCTTACAATTTAGGTGGCACTTTTC
GGGGAACGACGACCTGCAGCCAAGCTAGCTTGGCTGGACGTAAACTCCTCTTCAGACCTAATAACTTCGT
ATAGCATACATTATACGAAGTTATATTAAGGGTTATTGAATATGATCGGAATTGGGCTGCAGGAATTCGA
TAGCTTGGCTGCAGGTCGACCTCGAGGATGTGCGCGGAACCCCTATTTGTTTATTTTTCTAAATACATTC
AAATATGTATCCGCTCATGAGACAATAACCCTGATAAATGCTTCAATAATATTGAAAAAGGAAGAGTATG
AGTATTCAACATTTCCGTGTCGCCCTTATTCCCTTTTTTGCGGCATTTTGCCTTCCTGTTTTTGCTCACC
CAGAAACGCTGGTGAAAGTAAAAGATGCTGAAGATCAGTTGGGTGCACGAGTGGGTTACATCGAACTGGA
TCTCAACAGCGGTAAGATCCTTGAGAGTTTTCGCCCCGAAGAACGTTTTCCAATGATGAGCACTTTTAAA
GTTCTGCTATGTGGCGCGGTATTATCCCGTATTGACGCCGGGCAAGAGCAACTCGGTCGCCGCATACACT
ATTCTCAGAATGACTTGGTTGAGTACTCACCAGTCACAGAAAAGCATCTTACGGATGGCATGACAGTAAG
AGAATTATGCAGTGCTGCCATAACCATGAGTGATAACACTGCGGCCAACTTACTTCTGACAACGATCGGA
GGACCGAAGGAGCTAACCGCTTTTTTGCACAACATGGGGGATCATGTAACTCGCCTTGATCGTTGGGAAC
CGGAGCTGAATGAAGCCATACCAAACGACGAGCGTGACACCACGATGCCTGCAGCAATGGCAACAACGTT
GCGCAAACTATTAACTGGCGAACTACTTACTCTAGCTTCCCGGCAACAATTAATAGACTGGATGGAGGCG
GATAAAGTTGCAGGACCACTTCTGCGCTCGGCCCTTCCGGCTGGCTGGTTTATTGCTGATAAATCTGGAG
CCGGTGAGCGTGGCTCTCGCGGTATCATTGCAGCACTGGGGCCAGATGGTAAGCCCTCCCGTATCGTAGT
TATCTACACGACGGGGAGTCAGGCAACTATGGATGAACGAAATAGACAGATCGCTGAGATAGGTGCCTCA
CTGATTAAGCATTGGTAACTGTCAGACCAAGTTTACTCATATATACTTTAGATTGATTTAAAACTTCATT
TTTAATTTAAAAGGATCTAGGTGAAGATCCTTTTTGATAATCTCATGACCAAAATCCCTTAACGTGAGTT
TTCGTTCCACTGAGCGTCAGACCCCGTAGAAAAGATCAAAGGATCTTCTTGAGATCCTTTTTTTCTGCGC
GTAATCTGCTGCTTGCAAACAAAAAAACCACCGCTACCAGCGGTGGTTTGTTTGCCGGATCAAGAGCTAC
CAACTCTTTTTCCGAAGGTAACTGGCTTCAGCAGAGCGCAGATACCAAATACTGTCCTTCTAGTGTAGCC
GTAGTTAGGCCACCACTTCAAGAACTCTGTAGCACCGCCTACATACCTCGCTCTGCTAATCCTGTTACCA
GTGGCTGCTGCCAGTGGCGATAAGTCGTGTCTTACCGGGTTGGACTCAAGACGATAGTTACCGGATAAGG
CGCAGCGGTCGGGCTGAACGGGGGGTTCGTGCACACAGCCCAGCTTGGAGCGAACGACCTACACCGAACT
GAGATACCTACAGCGTGAGCTATGAGAAAGCGCCACGCTTCCCGAAGGGAGAAAGGCGGACAGGTATCCG
GTAAGCGGCAGGGTCGGAACAGGAGAGCGCACGAGGGAGCTTCCAGGGGGAAACGCCTGGTATCTTTATA
GTCCTGTCGGGTTTCGCCACCTCTGACTTGAGCGTCGATTTTTGTGATGCTCGTCAGGGGGGCGGAGCCT
ATGGAAAAACGCCAGCAACGCGGCCTTTTTACGGTTCCTGGCCTTTTGCTGGCCTTTTGCTCACATGTTC
TTTCCTGCGTTATCCCCTGATTCTGTGGATAACCGTATTACCGCCTTTGAGTGAGCTGATACCGCTCGCC
GCAGCCGAACGACCGAGCGCAGCGAGTCAGTGAGCGAGGAAGCGGAAGAGCGCCTGATGCGGTATTTTCT
CCTTACGCATCTGTGCGGTATTTCACACCGCAATGGTGCACTCTCAGTACAATCTGCTCTGATGCCGCAT
AGTTAAGCCAGTATACACTCCGCTATCGCTACGTGACTGGGTCATGGCTGCGCCCCGACACCCGCCAACA
CCCGCTGACGCGCCCTGACGGGCTTGTCTGCTCCCGGCATCCGCTTACAGACAAGCTGTGACCGTCTCCG
GGAGCTGCATGTGTCAGAGGTTTTCACCGTCATCACCGAAACGCGCGAGGCAGCTGCGGTAAAGCTCATC
AGCGTGGTCGTGAAGCGATTCACAGATGTCTGCCTGTTCATCCGCGTCCAGCTCGTTGAGTTTCTCCAGA
AGCGTTAATGTCTGGCTTCTGATAAAGCGGGCCATGTTAAGGGCGGTTTTTTCCTGTTTGGTCACTGATG
CCTCCGTGTAAGGGGGATTTCTGTTCATGGGGGTAATGATACCGATGAAACGAGAGAGGATGCTCACGAT
ACGGGTTACTGATGATGAACATGCCCGGTTACTGGAACGTTGTGAGGGTAAACAACTGGCGGTATGGATG
CGGCGGGACCAGAGAAAAATCACTCAGGGTCAATGCCAGCGCTTCGTTAATACAGATGTAGGTGTTCCAC
AGGGTAGCCAGCAGCATCCTGCGATGCAGATCCGGAACATAATGGTGCAGGGCGCTGACTTCCGCGTTTC
CAGACTTTACGAAACACGGAAACCGAAGACCATTCATGTTGTTGCTCAGGTCGCAGACGTTTTGCAGCAG
CAGTCGCTTCACGTTCGCTCGCGTATCGGTGATTCATTCTGCTAACCAGTAAGGCAACCCCGCCAGCCTA
GCCGGGTCCTCAACGACAGGAGCACGATCATGCGCACCCGTGGGGCCGCCATGCCGGCGATAATGGCCTG
CTTCTCGCCGAAACGTTTGGTGGCGGGACCAGTGACGAAGGCTTGAGCGAGGGCGTGCAAGATTCCGAAT
ACCGCAAGCGACAGGCCGATCATCGTCGCGCTCCAGCGAAAGCGGTCCTCGCCGAAAATGACCCAGAGCG
CTGCCGGCACCTGTCCTACGAGTTGCATGATAAAGAAGACAGTCATAAGTGCGGCGACGATAGTCATGCC
CCGCGCCCACCGGAAGGAGCTGACTGGGTTGAAGGCTCTCAAGGGCATCGGTCGAGATCCCGGTGCCTAA
TGAGTGAGCTAACTTACATTAATTGCGTTGCGCTCACTGCCCGCTTTCCAGTCGGGAAACCTGTCGTGCC
AGCTGCATTAATGAATCGGCCAACGCGCGGGGAGAGGCGGTTTGCGTATTGGGCGCCAGGGTGGTTTTTC
TTTTCACCAGTGAGACGGGCAACAGCTGATTGCCCTTCACCGCCTGGCCCTGAGAGAGTTGCAGCAAGCG
GTCCACGCTGGTTTGCCCCAGCAGGCGAAAATCCTGTTTGATGGTGGTTAACGGCGGGATATAACATGAG
CTGTCTTCGGTATCGTCGTATCCCACTACCGAGATATCCGCACCAACGCGCAGCCCGGACTCGGTAATGG
CGCGCATTGCGCCCAGCGCCATCTGATCGTTGGCAACCAGCATCGCAGTGGGAACGATGCCCTCATTCAG
CATTTGCATGGTTTGTTGAAAACCGGACATGGCACTCCAGTCGCCTTCCCGTTCCGCTATCGGCTGAATT
TGATTGCGAGTGAGATATTTATGCCAGCCAGCCAGACGCAGACGCGCCGAGACAGAACTTAATGGGCCCG
CTAACAGCGCGATTTGCTGGTGACCCAATGCGACCAGATGCTCCACGCCCAGTCGCGTACCGTCTTCATG
GGAGAAAATAATACTGTTGATGGGTGTCTGGTCAGAGACATCAAGAAATAACGCCGGAACATTAGTGCAG
GCAGCTTCCACAGCAATGGCATCCTGGTCATCCAGCGGATAGTTAATGATCAGCCCACTGACGCGTTGCG
CGAGAAGATTGTGCACCGCCGCTTTACAGGCTTCGACGCCGCTTCGTTCTACCATCGACACCACCACGCT
GGCACCCAGTTGATCGGCGCGAGATTTAATCGCCGCGACAATTTGCGACGGCGCGTGCAGGGCCAGACTG
GAGGTGGCAACGCCAATCAGCAACGACTGTTTGCCCGCCAGTTGTTGTGCCACGCGGTTGGGAATGTAAT
TCAGCTCCGCCATCGCCGCTTCCACTTTTTCCCGCGTTTTCGCAGAAACGTGGCTGGCCTGGTTCACCAC
GCGGGAAACGGTCTGATAAGAGACACCGGCATACTCTGCGACATCGTATAACGTTACTGGTTTCACATTC
ACCACCCTGAATTGACTCTCTTCCGGGCGCTATCATGCCATACCGCGAAAGGTTTTGCGCCATTCGATGG
TGTCCGGGATCTCGACGCTCTCCCTTATGCGACTCCTGCATTAGGAAGCAGCCCAGTAGTAGGTTGAGGC
CGTTGAGCACCGCCGCCGCAAGGAATGGTGCATGCAAGGAGATGGCGCCCAACAGTCCCCCGGCCACGGG
Features (pLannotate 1.2.2; 19 found; start..end, strand, type, name):
    173..191     +  promoter       T7 promoter: promoter for bacteriophage T7 RNA polymerase
    192..216     +  protein_bind   lac operator: The lac repressor binds to the lac operator to inhibit transcription in E. coli. This inhibition can be relieved by adding lactose or isopropyl-β-D-thiogalactopyranoside (IPTG). lac repressor encoded by lacI
    273..2777    +  CDS            yebT: YEBT_ECOLI - Experimental evidence at protein level: Swiss-Prot protein existence level 1. Component of a transport pathway that contributes to membrane integrity (PubMed:27795327). May directly span the intermembrane space, facilitating the transport of substrates across the periplasm (Probable). From Escherichia coli (strain K12).
   2827..2876    +  CDS            SET1 (fragment): solubility-enhancement tag derived from T7 phage gene 10B
   2884..2931    +  terminator     T7 terminator: transcription terminator for bacteriophage T7 RNA polymerase
   2968..3396    +  rep_origin     f1 ori (sequence partly withheld): f1 bacteriophage origin of replication; arrow indicates direction of (+) strand synthesis
   3498..3531    +  protein_bind   loxP: Cre-mediated recombination occurs in the 8-bp core sequence (GCATACAT). Cre recombinase
   3561..3579    +  misc_feature   MCS (fragment): pBluescript multiple cloning site
   3610..3714    +  promoter       AmpR promoter: bla
   3715..4575    +  CDS            AmpR: β-lactamase; bla; confers resistance to ampicillin, carbenicillin, and related antibiotics
   4746..5334    +  rep_origin     ori: high-copy-number ColE1/pMB1/pBR322/pUC origin of replication
   5520..5659    -  misc_feature   bom: basis of mobility region from pBR322
   5761..5952    -  CDS            rop: Rop protein, which maintains plasmids at low copy number; rop
   5969..6349    +  CDS            YPB1_ECOLX: Protein predicted: Swiss-Prot protein existence level 4. From Escherichia coli.
   6421..6712    -  CDS            TcR (fragment): tetracycline efflux protein; tet; confers resistance to tetracycline
   6727..6748    -  protein_bind   CAP binding site: CAP binding activates transcription in the presence of cAMP. E. coli catabolite activator protein
   6761..7843    -  CDS            lacI: lac repressor; lacI; The lac repressor binds to the lac operator to inhibit transcription in E. coli. This inhibition can be relieved by adding lactose or isopropyl-β-D-thiogalactopyranoside (IPTG).
   7844..7921    -  promoter       lacI promoter: lacI
   7929..151     -  CDS            TcR (fragment) (across the origin): tetracycline efflux protein; tet; confers resistance to tetracycline
