[The description below was written by a language model from this plasmid's Addgene catalogue record and pLannotate feature annotations shown in this document.]
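Description:
pBEL1807 is a bacterial expression plasmid built on the pET21a backbone that produces a mutant form of the E. coli protein LetB (also annotated as YebT). It is propagated in E. coli through a ColE1/pBR322-type origin and selected with ampicillin via the β-lactamase gene and its own promoter. The catalogue lists it as high copy, although the feature table also shows the rop gene and the bom region carried over from pBR322, which are typical of pET vectors. An f1 origin is present as well, along with remnant tetracycline-resistance fragments, a loxP site and a small polylinker fragment that appear to be backbone leftovers and have no stated role in the construct.

The insert, assembled by Gibson cloning, encodes LetB residues 43–877 carrying the L246N substitution and a C-terminal 6xHis tag for affinity purification. The His tag itself is not separately annotated in the feature table. Starting at residue 43 leaves out the N-terminal part of the protein, though the record does not explain the reason for this truncation. Transcription is driven by a T7 promoter followed by a lac operator and ends at the T7 terminator. The plasmid-borne lacI gene supplies lac repressor, so expression stays off until IPTG is added in a host that provides T7 RNA polymerase. A short downstream match to a T7 gene 10-derived solubility tag is probably vector sequence, not a functional fusion.

LetB is described as a component of a transport pathway that contributes to membrane integrity and that may span the periplasm. The associated work concerns a lipid transport tunnel across the bacterial envelope, and this plasmid serves to express the L246N point mutant, presumably for comparison with the wild-type protein.
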