Addgene plasmid #139911: pBEL1807
Purpose: Expression plasmid for LetB mutant L246N
Depositing lab: Gira Bhabha & Damian Ekiert. Depositing organization: NYU Grossman School of Medicine. Publication: LetB Structure Reveals a Tunnel for Lipid Transport across the Bacterial Envelope. Isom GL, Coudray N, MacRae MR, McManus CT, Ekiert DC, Bhabha G. Cell. 2020 Apr 30;181(3):653-664.e19. doi: 10.1016/j.cell.2020.03.030. PubMed 32359438.
Backbone
  Vector backbone: pET21a
  Vector type: Bacterial Expression
Growth in bacteria
  Bacterial resistance: Ampicillin, 100 μg/mL
  Growth temperature: 37°C
  Growth strain: DH5alpha
  Copy number: High Copy
Gene/Insert
  Gene/Insert name: LetB
  Species: E. coli
  Mutation: LetB(43-877; L246N)-6xHis
  Cloning method: Gibson Cloning
Terms and licenses: Academic/Nonprofit Terms; Industry Terms: Not Available to Industry
Depositor comments: Please visit https://www.biorxiv.org/content/10.1101/748145v1 for bioRxiv preprint.
How to cite: pBEL1807 was a gift from Gira Bhabha & Damian Ekiert (Addgene plasmid # 139911 ; http://n2t.net/addgene:139911 ; RRID:Addgene_139911)
